>Addgene plasmid #234834 | pDY1623 NOLC1 sgRNA 2 | addgene full sequence | sequence record 467496 | Addgene NGS Result
CTCCATCCAGTCTATTAATTGTTGCCGGGAAGCTAGAGTAAGTAGTTCGCCAGTTAATAGTTTGCGCAAC
GTTGTTGCCATTGCTACAGGCATCGTGGTGTCACGCTCGTCGTTTGGTATGGCTTCATTCAGCTCCGGTT
CCCAACGATCAAGGCGAGTTACATGATCCCCCATGTTGTGCAAAAAAGCGGTTAGCTCCTTCGGTCCTCC
GATCGTTGTCAGAAGTAAGTTGGCCGCAGTGTTATCACTCATGGTTATGGCAGCACTGCATAATTCTCTT
ACTGTCATGCCATCCGTAAGATGCTTTTCTGTGACTGGTGAGTACTCAACCAAGTCATTCTGAGAATAGT
GTATGCGGCGACCGAGTTGCTCTTGCCCGGCGTCAATACGGGATAATACCGCGCCACATAGCAGAACTTT
AAAAGTGCTCATCATTGGAAAACGTTCTTCGGGGCGAAAACTCTCAAGGATCTTACCGCTGTTGAGATCC
AGTTCGATGTAACCCACTCGTGCACCCAACTGATCTTCAGCATCTTTTACTTTCACCAGCGTTTCTGGGT
GAGCAAAAACAGGAAGGCAAAATGCCGCAAAAAAGGGAATAAGGGCGACACGGAAATGTTGAATACTCAT
ACTCTTCCTTTTTCAATATTATTGAAGCATTTATCAGGGTTATTGTCTCATGAGCGGATACATATTTGAA
TGTATTTAGAAAAATAAACAAATAGGGGTTCCGCGCACATTTCCCCGAAAAGTGCCACCTGACGTCGCTA
GCTGTACAAAAAAGCAGGCTTTAAAGGAACCAATTCAGTCGACTGGATCCGGTACCAAGGTCGGGCAGGA
AGAGGGCCTATTTCCCATGATTCCTTCATATTTGCATATACGATACAAGGCTGTTAGAGAGATAATTAGA
ATTAATTTGACTGTAAACACAAAGATATTAGTACAAAATACGTGACGTAGAAAGTAATAATTTCTTGGGT
AGTTTGCAGTTTTAAAATTATGTTTTAAAATGGACTATCATATGCTTACCGTAACTTGAAAGTATTTCGA
TTTCTTGGCTTTATATATCTTGTGGAAAGGACGAAACACCGGGAACCACGCGGCGAATGCGTTTTAGAGC
TAGAAATAGCAAGTTAAAATAAGGCTAGTCCGTTATCAACTTGAAAAAGTGGCACCGAGTCGGTGCTTTT
TTGAATTCGCTCGAGGTACCTCTCTACATATGACATGTGAGCAAAAGGCCAGCAAAAGGCCAGGAACCGT
AAAAAGGCCGCGTTGCTGGCGTTTTTCCATAGGCTCCGCCCCCCTGACGAGCATCACAAAAATCGACGCT
CAAGTCAGAGGTGGCGAAACCCGACAGGACTATAAAGATACCAGGCGTTTCCCCCTGGAAGCTCCCTCGT
GCGCTCTCCTGTTCCGACCCTGCCGCTTACCGGATACCTGTCCGCCTTTCTCCCTTCGGGAAGCGTGGCG
CTTTCTCATAGCTCACGCTGTAGGTATCTCAGTTCGGTGTAGGTCGTTCGCTCCAAGCTGGGCTGTGTGC
ACGAACCCCCCGTTCAGCCCGACCGCTGCGCCTTATCCGGTAACTATCGTCTTGAGTCCAACCCGGTAAG
ACACGACTTATCGCCACTGGCAGCAGCCACTGGTAACAGGATTAGCAGAGCGAGGTATGTAGGCGGTGCT
ACAGAGTTCTTGAAGTGGTGGCCTAACTACGGCTACACTAGAAGAACAGTATTTGGTATCTGCGCTCTGC
TGAAGCCAGTTACCTTCGGAAAAAGAGTTGGTAGCTCTTGATCCGGCAAACAAACCACCGCTGGTAGCGG
TGGTTTTTTTGTTTGCAAGCAGCAGATTACGCGCAGAAAAAAAGGATCTCAAGAAGATCCTTTGATCTTT
TCTACGGGGTCTGACGCTCAGTGGAACGAAAACTCACGTTAAGGGATTTTGGTCATGAGATTATCAAAAA
GGATCTTCACCTAGATCCTTTTAAATTAAAAATGAAGTTTTAAATCAATCTAAAGTATATATGAGTAAAC
TTGGTCTGACAGTTACCAATGCTTAATCAGTGAGGCACCTATCTCAGCGATCTGTCTATTTCGTTCATCC
ATAGTTGCCTGACTCCCCGTCGTGTAGATAACTACGATACGGGAGGGCTTACCATCTGGCCCCAGTGCTG
CAATGATACCGCGAGATCCACGCTCACCGGCTCCAGATTTATCAGCAATAAACCAGCCAGCCGGAAGGGC
CGAGCGCAGAAGTGGTCCTGCAACTTTATCCGC
Features (pLannotate 1.2.2; 6 found; start..end, strand, type, name):
    631..735     -  promoter       AmpR promoter: bla
    773..790     +  protein_bind   attB1 (fragment): mutant version of attB; recombination site for the Gateway® BP reaction BP Clonase™
    842..1082    +  promoter       U6 promoter: RNA polymerase III promoter for human U6 snRNA
   1111..1186    +  misc_RNA       gRNA scaffold: guide RNA scaffold for the Streptococcus pyogenes CRISPR/Cas9 system
   1284..1872    -  rep_origin     ori: high-copy-number ColE1/pMB1/pBR322/pUC origin of replication
   2043..630     -  CDS            AmpR (across the origin): β-lactamase; bla; confers resistance to ampicillin, carbenicillin, and related antibiotics
