[The description below was written by a language model from this plasmid's Addgene catalogue record and pLannotate feature annotations shown in this document.]
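Description:
pDY1623 NOLC1 sgRNA 2 is a compact (about 2.3 kb) CRISPR guide RNA expression plasmid built on the pU6-pegRNA-GG-acceptor backbone, a Golden Gate acceptor vector originally designed for cloning prime-editing guide RNAs. It is propagated in E. coli through a high-copy ColE1/pUC-type origin of replication and selected with ampicillin, with the β-lactamase gene driven by its own bla promoter. No mammalian selection marker or reporter is annotated, so the plasmid is suited to transient delivery into human cells rather than stable selection.

The payload is a single RNA polymerase III transcription unit. A human U6 promoter drives a 20-nucleotide spacer targeting the human NOLC1 gene (also known as NOPP140 or P130, among other aliases), which sits in the gap between the promoter and the downstream Streptococcus pyogenes Cas9 guide RNA scaffold. Together these yield a standard SpCas9-compatible single guide RNA. The feature table also picks up a short attB1 fragment upstream of the U6 promoter; it appears to be a remnant of the backbone rather than a functional Gateway site.

According to the record, this is the second of the NOLC1 guides used for STITCHR insertion, a method from work on reprogramming site-specific retrotransposon activity to new DNA sites. The plasmid supplies only the guide. The Cas9 component, the retrotransposon machinery and any insertion template are not encoded here and must come from separate constructs. The record does not describe how this guide is combined with other NOLC1 guides or where in the locus it directs insertion.
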