Addgene plasmid #234834: pDY1623 NOLC1 sgRNA 2
Purpose: sgRNA 2 for NOLC1 STITCHR insertion
Depositing lab: Omar Abudayyeh & Jonathan Gootenberg. Depositing organization: Beth Israel Deaconess Medical Center. Publication: Reprogramming site-specific retrotransposon activity to new DNA sites. Fell CW, Villiger L, Lim J, Hiraizumi M, Tagliaferri D, Yarnall MTN, Lee A, Jiang K, Kayabolen A, Krajeski RN, Schmitt-Ulms C, Ramani H, Yousef SM, Roberts N, Vakulskas CA, Nishimasu H, Abudayyeh OO, Gootenberg JS. Nature. 2025 Apr 9. doi: 10.1038/s41586-025-08877-4. PubMed 40205048.
Backbone
  Vector backbone: pU6-pegRNA-GG-acceptor (Addgene #132777)
  Vector type: CRISPR
Growth in bacteria
  Bacterial resistance: Ampicillin, 100 μg/mL
  Growth temperature: 37°C
  Growth strain: NEB Stable
  Copy number: Unknown
Gene/Insert
  Gene/Insert name: NOLC1 sgRNA
  gRNA/shRNA sequence: gggaaccacgcggcgaatgc
  Species: H. sapiens (human)
  Entrez Gene: NOLC1 (a.k.a. NOPP130, NOPP140, NS5ATP13, P130, Srp40)
Terms and licenses: Academic/Nonprofit Terms; Industry Terms: Not Available to Industry
How to cite: pDY1623 NOLC1 sgRNA 2 was a gift from Omar Abudayyeh & Jonathan Gootenberg (Addgene plasmid # 234834 ; http://n2t.net/addgene:234834 ; RRID:Addgene_234834)
